>Addgene plasmid #58525 | pMaster1 | addgene full sequence | sequence record 90463 | Addgene NGS sequence
GGCCGCACCCAGCTTTTCTTCCGTTGCCCCAGTAGCATCTCTGTCTGGTGACCTTGAAGAGGAAGAGGAG
GGGTCCCGAGAATCCCCATCCCTACCGTCCAGCAAAAAGGGGGACGAGGAATTTGAGGCCTGGCTTGAGG
CTCAGGACGCAAATCTTGAGGATGTTCAGCGGGAGTTTTCCGGGCTGCGAGTAATTGGTGATGAGGACGA
GGATGGTTCGGAGGATGGGGAATTTTCAGACCTGGATCTGTCTGACAGCGACCATGAAGGGGATGAGGGT
GGGGGGGCTGTTGGAGGGGGCAGGAGTCTGCACTCCCTGTATTCACTGAGCGTCGTCTAATAAAGATGTC
TATTGATCTCTTTTAGTGTGAATCATGTCTGACGAGGGGCCAGGTACAGGACCTGGAAATGGCCTAGGAG
AGAAGGGAGACACATCTGGACCAGAAGGCTCCGGCGGCAGTGGACCTCAAAGAAGAGGGGGTGATAACCA
TGGACGAGGACGGGGAAGAGGACGAGGACGAGGAGGCGGAAGACCAGGAGCCCCGGGCGGCTCAGGATCA
GGGCCAAGACATAGAGATGGTGTCCGGAGACCCCAAAAACGTCCAAGTTGCATTGGCTGCAAAGGGACCC
ACGGTGGAACAGGAGCAGGAGCAGGAGCGGGAGGGGCAGGAGCAGGAGGGGCAGGAGCAGGAGGAGGGGC
AGGAGCAGGAGGGGCAGGAGCAGGAGGTGGAGGCCGGGGTCGAGGAGGCAGTGGAGGCCGGGGTCGAGGA
GGTAGTGGAGGCCGGGGTCGAGGAGGTAGTGGAGGCCGCCGGGGTAGAGGACGTGAAAGAGCCAGGGGGG
GAAGTCGTGAAAGAGCCAGGGGGAGAGGTCGTGGACGTGGAGAAAAGAGGCCCAGGAGTCCCAGTAGTCA
GTCATCATCATCCGGGTCTCCACCGCGCAGGCCCCCTCCAGGTAGAAGGCCATTTTTCCACCCTGTAGGG
GAAGCCGATTATTTTGAATACCACCAAGAAGGTGGCCCAGATGGTGAGCCTGACGTGCCCCCGGGAGCGA
TAGAGCAGGGCCCCGCAGATGACCCAGGAGAAGGCCCAAGCACTGGACCCCGGGGTCAGGGTGATGGAGG
CAGGCGCAAAAAAGGAGGGTGGTTTGGAAAGCATCGTGGTCAAGGAGGTTCCAACCCGAAATTTGAGAAC
ATTGCAGAAGGTTTAAGAGCTCTCCTGGCTAGGAGTCACGTAGAAAGGACTACCGACGAAGGAACTTGGG
TCGCCGGTGTGTTCGTATATGGAGGTAGTAAGACCTCCCTTTACAACCTAAGGCGAGGAACTGCCCTTGC
TATTCCACAATGTCGTCTTACACCATTGAGTCGTCTCCCCTTTGGAATGGCCCCTGGACCCGGCCCACAA
CCTGGCCCGCTAAGGGAGTCCATTGTCTGTTATTTCATGGTCTTTTTACAAACTCATATATTTGCTGAGG
TTTTGAAGGATGCGATTAAGGACCTTGTTATGACAAAGCCCGCTCCTACCTGCAATATCAGGGTGACTGT
GTGCAGCTTTGACGATGGAGTAGATTTGCCTCCCTGGTTTCCACCTATGGTGGAAGGGGCTGCCGCGGAG
GGTGATGACGGAGATGACGGAGATGAAGGAGGTGATGGAGATGAGGGTGAGGAAGGGCAGGAGTGATGTA
ACTTGTTAGGAGACGCCCTCAATCGTATTAAAAGCCGTGTATTCCCCCGCACTAAAGAATAAATCCCCAG
TAGACATCATGCGTGCTGTTGGTGTATTTCTGGCCATCTGTCTTGTCACCATTTTCGTCCTCCCAACATG
GGGCAATTGGGCATACCCATGTTGTCACGTCACTCAGCTCCGCGCTCAACACCTTCTCGCGTTGGAAAAC
ATTAGCGACATTTACCTGGTGAGCAATCAGACATGCGACGGCTTTAGCCTGGCCTCCTTAAATTCACCTA
AGAATGGGAGCAACCAGCAGGAAAAGGACAAGCAGCGAAAATTCACGCCCCCTTGGGAGGTGGCGGCATA
TGCAAAGGATAGCACTCCCACTCTACTACTGGGTATCATATGCTGACTGTATATGCATGAGGATAGCATA
TGCTACCCGGATACAGATTAGGATAGCATATACTACCCAGATATAGATTAGGATAGCATATGCTACCCAG
ATATAGATTAGGATAGCCTATGCTACCCAGATATAAATTAGGATAGCATATACTACCCAGATATAGATTA
GGATAGCATATGCTACCCAGATATAGATTAGGATAGCCTATGCTACCCAGATATAGATTAGGATAGCATA
TGCTACCCAGATATAGATTAGGATAGCATATGCTATCCAGATATTTGGGTAGTATATGCTACCCAGATAT
AAATTAGGATAGCATATACTACCCTAATCTCTATTAGGATAGCATATGCTACCCGGATACAGATTAGGAT
AGCATATACTACCCAGATATAGATTAGGATAGCATATGCTACCCAGATATAGATTAGGATAGCCTATGCT
ACCCAGATATAAATTAGGATAGCATATACTACCCAGATATAGATTAGGATAGCATATGCTACCCAGATAT
AGATTAGGATAGCCTATGCTACCCAGATATAGATTAGGATAGCATATGCTATCCAGATATTTGGGTAGTA
TATGCTACCCATGGCAACATTAGCCCACCGTGCTCTCAGCGACCTCGTGAATATGAGGACCAACAACCCT
GTGCTTGGCGCTCAGGCGCAAGTGTGTGTAATTTGTCCTCCAGATCGCAGCAATCGCGCCCCTATCTTGG
CCCGCCCACCTACTTATGCAGGTATTCCCCGGGGTGCCATTAGTGGTTTTGTGGGCAAGTGGTTTGACCG
CAGTGGTTAGCGGGGTTACAATCAGCCAAGTTATTACACCCTTATTTTACAGTCCAAAACCGCAGGGCGG
CGTGTGGGGGCTGACGCGTGCCCCCACTCCACAATTTCAAAAAAAAGAGTGGCCACTTGTCTTTGTTTAT
GGGCCCCATTGGCGTGGAGCCCCGTTTAATTTTCGGGGGTGTTAGAGACAACCAGTGGAGTCCGCTGCTG
TCGGCGTCCACTCTCTTTCCCCTTGTTACAAATAGAGTGTAACAACATGGTTCACCTGTCTTGGTCCCTG
CCTGGGACACATCTTAATAACCCCAGTATCATATTGCACTAGGATTATGTGTTGCCCATAGCCATAAATT
CGTGTGAGATGGACATCCAGTCTTTACGGCTTGTCCCCACCCCATGGATTTCTATTGTTAAAGATATTCA
GAATGTTTCATTCCTACACTAGTATTTATTGCCCAAGGGGTTTGTGAGGGTTATATTGGTGTCATAGCAC
AATGCCACCACTGAACCCCCCGTCCAAATTTTATTCTGGGGGCGTCACCTGAAACCTTGTTTTCGAGCAC
CTCACATACACCTTACTGTTCACAACTCAGCAGTTATTCTATTAGCTAAACGAAGGAGAATGAAGAAGCA
GGCGAAGATTCAGGAGAGTTCACTGCCCGCTCCTTGATCTTCAGCCACTGCCCTTGTGACTAAAATGGTT
CACTACCCTCGTGGAATCCTGACCCCATGTAAATAAAACCGTGACAGCTCATGGGGTGGGAGATATCGCT
GTTCCTTAGGACCCTTTTACTAACCCTAATTCGATAGCATATGCTTCCCGTTGGGTAACATATGCTATTG
AATTAGGGTTAGTCTGGATAGTATATACTACTACCCGGGAAGCATATGCTACCCGTTTAGGGTTAACAAG
GGGGCCTTATAAACACTATTGCTAATGCCCTCTTGAGGGTCCGCTTATCGGTAGCTACACAGGCCCCTCT
GATTGACGTTGGTGTAGCCTCCCGTAGTCTTCCTGGGCCCCTGGGAGGTACATGTCCCCCAGCATTGGTG
TAAGAGCTTCAGCCAAGAGTTACACATAAAGGCAATGTTGTGTTGCAGTCCACAGACTGCAAAGTCTGCT
CCAGGATGAAAGCCACTCAGTGTTGGCAAATGTGCACATCCATTTATAAGGATGTCAACTACAGTCAGAG
AACCCCTTTGTGTTTGGTCCCCCCCCGTGTCACATGTGGAACAGGGCCCAGTTGGCAAGTTGTACCAACC
AACTGAAGGGATTACATGCACTGCCCCGCGAAGAAGGGGCAGAGATGTCGTAGTCAGGTTTAGTTCGTCC
GGGGCGGGGATCGATCCTCTAGAGTCGATTAATTAATCGTGAGGCTCCGGTGCCCGTCAGTGGGCAGAGC
GCACATCGCCCACAGTCCCCGAGAAGTTGGGGGGAGGGGTCGGCAATTGAACCGGTGCCTAGAGAAGGTG
GCGCGGGGTAAACTGGGAAAGTGATGTCGTGTACTGGCTCCGCCTTTTTCCCGAGGGTGGGGGAGAACCG
TATATAAGTGCAGTAGTCGCCGTGAACGTTCTTTTTCGCAACGGGTTTGCCGCCAGAACACAGGTAAGTG
CCGTGTGTGGTTCCCGCGGGCCTGGCCTCTTTACGGGTTATGGCCCTTGCGTGCCTTGAATTACTTCCAC
CTGGCTGCAGTACGTGATTCTTGATCCCGAGCTTCGGGTTGGAAGTGGGTGGGAGAGTTCGAGGCCTTGC
GCTTAAGGAGCCCCTTCGCCTCGTGCTTGAGTTGAGGCCTGGCCTGGGCGCTGGGGCCGCCGCGTGCGAA
TCTGGTGGCACCTTCGCGCCTGTCTCGCTGCTTTCGATAAGTCTCTAGCCATTTAAAATTTTTGATGACC
TGCTGCGACGCTTTTTTTCTGGCAAGATAGTCTTGTAAATGCGGGCCAAGATCTGCACACTGGTATTTCG
GTTTTTGGGGCCGCGGGCGGCGACGGGGCCCGTGCGTCCCAGCGCACATGTTCGGCGAGGCGGGGCCTGC
GAGCGCGGCCACCGAGAATCGGACGGGGGTAGTCTCAAGCTGGCCGGCCTGCTCTGGTGCCTGGCCTCGC
GCCGCCGTGTATCGCCCCGCCCTGGGCGGCAAGGCTGGCCCGGTCGGCACCAGTTGCGTGAGCGGAAAGA
TGGCCGCTTCCCGGCCCTGCTGCAGGGAGCTCAAAATGGAGGACGCGGCGCTCGGGAGAGCGGGCGGGTG
AGTCACCCACACAAAGGAAAAGGGCCTTTCCGTCCTCAGCCGTCGCTTCATGTGACTCCACGGAGTACCG
GGCGCCGTCCAGGCACCTCGATTAGTTCTCGAGCTTTTGGAGTACGTCGTCTTTAGGTTGGGGGGAGGGG
TTTTATGCGATGGAGTTTCCCCACACTGAGTGGGTGGAGACTGAAGTTAGGCCAGCTTGGCACTTGATGT
AATTCTCCTTGGAATTTGCCCTTTTTGAGTTTGGATCTTGGTTCATTCTCAAGCCTCAGACAGTGGTTCA
AAGTTTTTTTCTTCCATTTCAGGTGTCGTGAAGCTAGCGCCACCATGGCGGGACACCTGGCTTCGGATTT
CGCCTTCTCGCCCCCTCCAGGTGGTGGAGGTGATGGGCCAGGGGGGCCGGAGCCGGGCTGGGTTGATCCT
CGGACCTGGCTAAGCTTCCAAGGCCCTCCTGGAGGGCCAGGAATCGGGCCGGGGGTTGGGCCAGGCTCTG
AGGTGTGGGGGATTCCCCCATGCCCCCCGCCGTATGAGTTCTGTGGGGGGATGGCGTACTGTGGGCCCCA
GGTTGGAGTGGGGCTAGTGCCCCAAGGCGGCTTGGAGACCTCTCAGCCTGAGGGCGAAGCAGGAGTCGGG
GTGGAGAGCAACTCCGATGGGGCCTCCCCGGAGCCCTGCACCGTCACCCCTGGTGCCGTGAAGCTGGAGA
AGGAGAAGCTGGAGCAAAACCCGGAGGAGTCCCAGGACATCAAAGCTCTGCAGAAAGAACTCGAGCAATT
TGCCAAGCTCCTGAAGCAGAAGAGGATCACCCTGGGATATACACAGGCCGATGTGGGGCTCACCCTGGGG
GTTCTATTTGGGAAGGTATTCAGCCAAACGACCATCTGCCGCTTTGAGGCTCTGCAGCTTAGCTTCAAGA
ACATGTGTAAGCTGCGGCCCTTGCTGCAGAAGTGGGTGGAGGAAGCTGACAACAATGAAAATCTTCAGGA
GATATGCAAAGCAGAAACCCTCGTGCAGGCCCGAAAGAGAAAGCGAACCAGTATCGAGAACCGAGTGAGA
GGCAACCTGGAGAATTTGTTCCTGCAGTGCCCGAAACCCACACTGCAGCAGATCAGCCACATCGCCCAGC
AGCTTGGGCTCGAGAAGGATGTGGTCCGAGTGTGGTTCTGTAACCGGCGCCAGAAGGGCAAGCGATCAAG
CAGCGACTATGCACAACGAGAGGATTTTGAGGCTGCTGGGTCTCCTTTCTCAGGGGGACCAGTGTCCTTT
CCTCTGGCCCCAGGGCCCCATTTTGGTACCCCAGGCTATGGGAGCCCTCACTTCACTGCACTGTACTCCT
CGGTCCCTTTCCCTGAGGGGGAAGCCTTTCCCCCTGTCTCCGTCACCACTCTGGGCTCTCCCATGCATTC
AAACGGAAGTGGCGTGAAACAGACTTTGAATTTTGACCTTCTCAAGTTGGCGGGAGACGTGGAGTCCAAC
CCAGGGCCCATGGCTGTCAGCGACGCGCTGCTCCCATCTTTCTCCACGTTCGCGTCTGGCCCGGCGGGAA
GGGAGAAGACACTGCGTCAAGCAGGTGCCCCGAATAACCGCTGGCGGGAGGAGCTCTCCCACATGAAGCG
ACTTCCCCCAGTGCTTCCCGGCCGCCCCTATGACCTGGCGGCGGCGACCGTGGCCACAGACCTGGAGAGC
GGCGGAGCCGGTGCGGCTTGCGGCGGTAGCAACCTGGCGCCCCTACCTCGGAGAGAGACCGAGGAGTTCA
ACGATCTCCTGGACCTGGACTTTATTCTCTCCAATTCGCTGACCCATCCTCCGGAGTCAGTGGCCGCCAC
CGTGTCCTCGTCAGCGTCAGCCTCCTCTTCGTCGTCGCCGTCGAGCAGCGGCCCTGCCAGCGCGCCCTCC
ACCTGCAGCTTCACCTATCCGATCCGGGCCGGGAACGACCCGGGCGTGGCGCCGGGCGGCACGGGCGGAG
GCCTCCTCTATGGCAGGGAGTCCGCTCCCCCTCCGACGGCTCCCTTCAACCTGGCGGACATCAACGACGT
GAGCCCCTCGGGCGGCTTCGTGGCCGAGCTCCTGCGGCCAGAATTGGACCCGGTGTACATTCCGCCGCAG
CAGCCGCAGCCGCCAGGTGGCGGGCTGATGGGCAAGTTCGTGCTGAAGGCGTCGCTGAGCGCCCCTGGCA
GCGAGTACGGCAGCCCGTCGGTCATCAGCGTCAGCAAAGGCAGCCCTGACGGCAGCCACCCGGTGGTGGT
GGCGCCCTACAACGGCGGGCCGCCGCGCACGTGCCCCAAGATCAAGCAGGAGGCGGTCTCTTCGTGCACC
CACTTGGGCGCTGGACCCCCTCTCAGCAATGGCCACCGGCCGGCTGCACACGACTTCCCCCTGGGGCGGC
AGCTCCCCAGCAGGACTACCCCGACCCTGGGTCTTGAGGAAGTGCTGAGCAGCAGGGACTGTCACCCTGC
CCTGCCGCTTCCTCCCGGCTTCCATCCCCACCCGGGGCCCAATTACCCATCCTTCCTGCCCGATCAGATG
CAGCCGCAAGTCCCGCCGCTCCATTACCAAGAGCTCATGCCACCCGGTTCCTGCATGCCAGAGGAGCCCA
AGCCAAAGAGGGGAAGACGATCGTGGCCCCGGAAAAGGACCGCCACCCACACTTGTGATTACGCGGGCTG
CGGCAAAACCTACACAAAGAGTTCCCATCTCAAGGCACACCTGCGAACCCACACAGGTGAGAAACCTTAC
CACTGTGACTGGGACGGCTGTGGATGGAAATTCGCCCGCTCAGATGAACTGACCAGGCACTACCGTAAAC
ACACGGGGCACCGCCCGTTCCAGTGCCAAAAATGCGACCGAGCATTTTCCAGGTCGGACCACCTCGCCTT
ACACATGAAGAGGCATTTTGGCAGCGGCGAGGGCAGGGGCAGCCTGCTGACCTGCGGCGACGTGGAGGAG
AACCCCGGCCCCATGTACAACATGATGGAGACGGAGCTGAAGCCGCCGGGCCCGCAGCAAACTTCGGGGG
GCGGCGGCGGCAACTCCACCGCGGCGGCGGCCGGCGGCAACCAGAAAAACAGCCCGGACCGCGTCAAGCG
GCCCATGAATGCCTTCATGGTGTGGTCCCGCGGGCAGCGGCGCAAGATGGCCCAGGAGAACCCCAAGATG
CACAACTCGGAGATCAGCAAGCGCCTGGGCGCCGAGTGGAAACTTTTGTCGGAGACGGAGAAGCGGCCGT
TCATCGACGAGGCTAAGCGGCTGCGAGCGCTGCACATGAAGGAGCACCCGGATTATAAATACCGGCCCCG
GCGGAAAACCAAGACGCTCATGAAGAAGGATAAGTACACGCTGCCCGGCGGGCTGCTGGCCCCCGGCGGC
AATAGCATGGCGAGCGGGGTCGGGGTGGGCGCCGGCCTGGGCGCGGGCGTGAACCAGCGCATGGACAGTT
ACGCGCACATGAACGGCTGGAGCAACGGCAGCTACAGCATGATGCAGGACCAGCTGGGCTACCCGCAGCA
CCCGGGCCTCAATGCGCACGGCGCAGCGCAGATGCAGCCCATGCACCGCTACGACGTGAGCGCCCTGCAG
TACAACTCCATGACCAGCTCGCAGACCTACATGAACGGCTCGCCCACCTACAGCATGTCCTACTCGCAGC
AGGGCACCCCTGGCATGGCTCTTGGCTCCATGGGTTCGGTGGTCAAGTCCGAGGCCAGCTCCAGCCCCCC
TGTGGTTACCTCTTCCTCCCACTCCAGGGCGCCCTGCCAGGCCGGGGACCTCCGGGACATGATCAGCATG
TATCTCCCCGGCGCCGAGGTGCCGGAACCCGCCGCCCCCAGCAGACTTCACATGTCCCAGCACTACCAGA
GCGGCCCGGTGCCCGGCACGGCCATTAACGGCACACTGCCCCTCTCACACATGGGTAGTGGGCAATGTAC
TAACTACGCTTTGTTGAAACTCGCTGGCGATGTTGAAAGTAACCCCGGTCCTATGCCCCTCAACGTTAGC
TTCACCAACAGGAACTATGACCTCGACTACGACTCGGTGCAGCCGTATTTCTACTGCGACGAGGAGGAGA
ACTTCTACCAGCAGCAGCAGCAGAGCGAGCTGCAGCCCCCGGCGCCCAGCGAGGATATCTGGAAGAAATT
CGAGCTGCTGCCCACCCCGCCCCTGTCCCCTAGCCGCCGCTCCGGGCTCTGCTCGCCCTCCTACGTTGCG
GTCACACCCTTCTCCCTTCGGGGAGACAACGACGGCGGTGGCGGGAGCTTCTCCACGGCCGACCAGCTGG
AGATGGTGACCGAGCTGCTGGGAGGAGACATGGTGAACCAGAGTTTCATCTGCGACCCGGACGACGAGAC
CTTCATCAAAAACATCATCATCCAGGACTGTATGTGGAGCGGCTTCTCGGCCGCCGCCAAGCTCGTCTCA
GAGAAGCTGGCCTCCTACCAGGCTGCGCGCAAAGACAGCGGCAGCCCGAACCCCGCCCGCGGCCACAGCG
TCTGCTCCACCTCCAGCTTGTACCTGCAGGATCTGAGCGCCGCCGCCTCAGAGTGCATCGACCCCTCGGT
GGTCTTCCCCTACCCTCTCAACGACAGCAGCTCGCCCAAGTCCTGCGCCTCGCAAGACTCCAGCGCCTTC
TCTCCGTCCTCGGATTCTCTGCTCTCCTCGACGGAGTCCTCCCCGCAGGGCAGCCCCGAGCCCCTGGTGC
TCCATGAGGAGACACCGCCCACCACCAGCAGCGACTCTGAGGAGGAACAAGAAGATGAGGAAGAAATCGA
TGTTGTTTCTGTGGAAAAGAGGCAGGCTCCTGGCAAAAGGTCAGAGTCTGGATCACCTTCTGCTGGAGGC
CACAGCAAACCTCCTCACAGCCCACTGGTCCTCAAGAGGTGCCACGTCTCCACACATCAGCACAACTACG
CAGCGCCTCCCTCCACTCGGAAGGACTATCCTGCTGCCAAGAGGGTCAAGTTGGACAGTGTCAGAGTCCT
GAGACAGATCAGCAACAACCGAAAATGCACCAGCCCCAGGTCCTCGGACACCGAGGAGAATGTCAAGAGG
CGAACACACAACGTCTTGGAGCGCCAGAGGAGGAACGAGCTAAAACGGAGCTTTTTTGCCCTGCGTGACC
AGATCCCGGAGTTGGAAAACAATGAAAAGGCCCCCAAGGTAGTTATCCTTAAAAAAGCCACAGCATACAT
CCTGTCCGTCCAAGCAGAGGAGCAAAAGCTCATTTCTGAAGAGGACTTGTTGCGGAAACGACGAGAACAG
TTGAAACACAAACTTGAACAGCTACGGAACTCTTGTGCGTAATAGCGGCCGCGACTCTAGATCATAATCA
GCCATACCACATTTGTAGAGGTTTTACTTGCTTTAAAAAACCTCCCACACCTCCCCCTGAACCTGAAACA
TAAAATGAATGCAATTGTTGTTGTTAACTTGTTTATTGCAGCTTATAATGGTTACAAATAAAGCAATAGC
ATCACAAATTTCACAAATAAAGCATTTTTTTCACTGCATTCTAGTTGTGGTTTGTCCAAACTCATCAATG
TATCTTAAGGCGTAAATTGTAAGCGTTAATATTTTGTTAAAATTCGCGTTAAATTTTTGTTAAATCAGCT
CATTTTTTAACCAATAGGCCGAAATCGGCAAAATCCCTTATAAATCAAAAGAATAGACCGAGATAGGGT
[37 nt withheld, positions 10780-10816]
AAAGAACGTGGACTCCAACGTCAAAGG
[49 nt withheld, positions 10844-10892]
T
[91 nt withheld, positions 10894-10984]
G
[124 nt withheld, positions 10986-11109]
CAGGTGGCACTTTTCGGGGAAATGTGCGCGGAACCCCTATTTGTTTATTTTTCTAAATACAGCGCTAGTT
ATTAATAGTAATCAATTACGGGGTCATTAGTTCATAGCCCATATATGGAGTTCCGCGTTACATAACTTAC
GGTAAATGGCCCGCCTGGCTGACCGCCCAACGACCCCCGCCCATTGACGTCAATAATGACGTATGTTCCC
ATAGTAACGCCAATAGGGACTTTCCATTGACGTCAATGGGTGGAGTATTTACGGTAAACTGCCCACTTGG
CAGTACATCAAGTGTATCATATGCCAAGTACGCCCCCTATTGACGTCAATGACGGTAAATGGCCCGCCTG
GCATTATGCCCAGTACATGACCTTATGGGACTTTCCTACTTGGCAGTACATCTACGTATTAGTCATCGCT
ATTACCATGGTCGAGGTGAGCCCCACGTTCTGCTTCACTCTCCCCATCTCCCCCCCCTCCCCACCCCCAA
TTTTGTATTTATTTATTTTTTAATTATTTTGTGCAGCGATGGGGGCGGGGGGGGGGGGGGGGCGCGCGCC
AGGCGGGGCGGGGCGGGGCGAGGGGCGGGGCGGGGCGAGGCGGAGAGGTGCGGCGGCAGCCAATCAGAGC
GGCGCGCTCCGAAAGTTTCCTTTTATGGCGAGGCGGCGGCGGCGGCGGCCCTATAAAAAGCGAAGCGCGC
GGCGGGCGGGAGTCGCTGCGCGCTGCCTTCGCCCCGTGCCCCGCTCCGCCGCCGCCTCGCGCCGCCCGCC
CCGGCTCTGACTGACCGCGTTACTCCCACAGGTGAGCGGGCGGGACGGCCCTTCTCCTCCGGGCTGTAAT
TAGCGCTTGGTTTAATGACGGCTTGTTTCTTTTCTGTGGCTGCGTGAAAGCCTTGAGGGGCTCCGGGAGG
GCCCTTTGTGCGGGGGGAGCGGCTCGGGGGGTGCGTGCGTGTGTGTGTGCGTGGGGAGCGCCGCGTGCGG
CTCCGCGCTGCCCGGCGGCTGTGAGCGCTGCGGGCGCGGCGCGGGGCTTTGTGCGCTCCGCAGTGTGCGC
GAGGGGAGCGCGGCCGGGGGCGGTGCCCCGCGGTGCGGGGGGGGCTGCGAGGGGAACAAAGGCTGCGTGC
GGGGTGTGTGCGTGGGGGGGTGAGCAGGGGGTGTGGGCGCGTCGGTCGGGCTGCAACCCCCCCTGCACCC
CCCTCCCCGAGTTGCTGAGCACGGCCCGGCTTCGGGTGCGGGGCTCCGTACGGGGCGTGGCGCGGGGCTC
GCCGTGCCGGGCGGGGGGTGGCGGCAGGTGGGGGTGCCGGGCGGGGCGGGGCCGCCTCGGGCCGGGGAGG
GCTCGGGGGAGGGGCGCGGCGGCCCCCGGAGCGCCGGCGGCTGTCGAGGCGCGGCGAGCCGCAGCCATTG
CCTTTTATGGTAATCGTGCGAGAGGGCGCAGGGACTTCCTTTGTCCCAAATCTGTGCGGAGCCGAAATCT
GGGAGGCGCCGCCGCACCCCCTCTAGCGGGCGCGGGGCGAAGCGGTGCGGCGCCGGCAGGAAGGAAATGG
GCGGGGAGGGCCTTCGTGCGTCGCCGCGCCGCCGTCCCCTTCTCCCTCTCCAGCCTCGGGGCTGTCCGCG
GGGGGACGGCTGCCTTCGGGGGGGACGGGGCAGGGCGGGGTTCGGCTTCTGGCGTGTGACCGGCGGCTCT
AGAGCCTCTGCTAACCATGTTCATGCCTTCTTCTTTTTCCTACAGCTCCTGGGCAACGTGCTGGTTATTG
TGCTGTCTCATCATTTTGGCAAAGAATTCTAGGGATAACAGGGTAATATGGCTTCGTACCCCGGCCATCA
ACACGCGTCTGCGTTCGACCAGGCTGCGCGTTCTCGCGGCCATAGCAACCGACGTACGGCGTTGCGCCCT
CGCCGGCAGCAAGAAGCCACGGAAGTCCGCCCGGAGCAGAAAATGCCCACGCTACTGCGGGTTTATATAG
ACGGTCCCCACGGGATGGGGAAAACCACCACCACGCAACTGCTGGTGGCCCTGGGTTCGCGCGACGATAT
CGTCTACGTACCCGAGCCGATGACTTACTGGCGGGTGCTGGGGGCTTCCGAGACAATCGCGAACATCTAC
ACCACACAACACCGCCTCGACCAGGGTGAGATATCGGCCGGGGACGCGGCGGTGGTAATGACAAGCGCCC
AGATAACAATGGGCATGCCTTATGCCGTGACCGACGCCGTTCTGGCTCCTCATATCGGGGGGGAGGCTGG
GAGCTCACATGCCCCGCCCCCGGCCCTCACCCTCATCTTCGACCGCCATCCCATCGCCGCCCTCCTGTGC
TACCCGGCCGCGCGGTACCTTATGGGCAGCATGACCCCCCAGGCCGTGCTGGCGTTCGTGGCCCTCATCC
CGCCGACCTTGCCCGGCACCAACATCGTGCTTGGGGCCCTTCCGGAGGACAGACACATCGACCGCCTGGC
CAAACGCCAGCGCCCCGGCGAGCGGCTGGACCTGGCTATGCTGGCTGCGATTCGCCGCGTTTACGGGCTA
CTTGCCAATACGGTGCGGTATCTGCAGTGCGGCGGGTCGTGGCGGGAGGACTGGGGACAGCTTTCGGGGA
CGGCCGTGCCGCCCCAGGGTGCCGAGCCCCAGAGCAACGCGGGCCCACGACCCCATATCGGGGACACGTT
ATTTACCCTGTTTCGGGCCCCCGAGTTGCTGGCCCCCAACGGCGACCTGTATAACGTGTTTGCCTGGGCC
TTGGACGTCTTGGCCAAACGCCTCCGTTCCATGCACGTCTTTATCCTGGATTACGACCAATCGCCCGCCG
GCTGCCGGGACGCCCTGCTGCAACTTACCTCCGGGATGGTCCAGACCCACGTCACCACCCCCGGCTCCAT
ACCGACGATATGCGACCTGGCGCGCACGTTTGCCCGGGAGATGGGGGAGGCTAACTGAGCGGCCGCGGAT
CCGCCCCTCTCCCTCCCCCCCCCCTAACGTTACTGGCCGAAGCCGCTTGGAATAAGGCCGGTGTGCGTTT
GTCTATATGTTATTTTCCACCATATTGCCGTCTTTTGGCAATGTGAGGGCCCGGAAACCTGGCCCTGTCT
TCTTGACGAGCATTCCTAGGGGTCTTTCCCCTCTCGCCAAAGGAATGCAAGGTCTGTTGAATGTCGTGAA
GGAAGCAGTTCCTCTGGAAGCTTCTTGAAGACAAACAACGTCTGTAGCGACCCTTTGCAGGCAGCGGAAC
CCCCCACCTGGCGACAGGTGCCTCTGCGGCCAAAAGCCACGTGTATAAGATACACCTGCAAAGGCGGCAC
AACCCCAGTGCCACGTTGTGAGTTGGATAGTTGTGGAAAGAGTCAAATGGCTCTCCTCAAGCGTATTCAA
CAAGGGGCTGAAGGATGCCCAGAAGGTACCCCATTGTATGGGATCTGATCTGGGGCCTCGGTGCACATGC
TTTACATGTGTTTAGTCGAGGTTAAAAAAACGTCTAGGCCCCCCGAACCACGGGGACGTGGTTTTCCTTT
GAAAAACACGATGATAATATGGCCACAACCATGGGATCCGCCATTGAACAAGATGGATTGCACGCAGGTT
CTCCGGCCGCTTGGGTGGAGAGGCTATTCGGCTATGACTGGGCACAACAGACAATCGGCTGCTCTGATGC
CGCCGTGTTCCGGCTGTCAGCGCAGGGGCGCCCGGTTCTTTTTGTCAAGACCGACCTGTCCGGTGCCCTG
AATGAACTGCAGGACGAGGCAGCGCGGCTATCGTGGCTGGCCACGACGGGCGTTCCTTGCGCAGCTGTGC
TCGACGTTGTCACTGAAGCGGGAAGGGACTGGCTGCTATTGGGCGAAGTGCCGGGGCAGGATCTCCTGTC
ATCTCACCTTGCTCCTGCCGAGAAAGTATCCATCATGGCTGATGCAATGCGGCGGCTGCATACGCTTGAT
CCGGCTACCTGCCCATTCGACCACCAAGCGAAACATCGCATCGAGCGAGCACGTACTCGGATGGAAGCCG
GTCTTGTCGATCAGGATGATCTGGACGAAGAGCATCAGGGGCTCGCGCCAGCCGAACTGTTCGCCAGGCT
CAAGGCGCGCATGCCCGACGGCGAGGATCTCGTCGTGACCCATGGCGATGCCTGCTTGCCGAATATCATG
GTGGAAAATGGCCGCTTTTCTGGATTCATCGACTGTGGCCGGCTGGGTGTGGCGGACCGCTATCAGGACA
TAGCGTTGGCTACCCGTGATATTGCTGAAGAGCTTGGCGGCGAATGGGCTGACCGCTTCCTCGTGCTTTA
CGGTATCGCCGCTCCCGATTCGCAGCGCATCGCCTTCTATCGCCTTCTTGACGAGTTCTTCTGAGCGGGA
CTCTGGGGTTCGAAATGACCGACCAAGCGACGCCCAACCTGCCATCACGAGATTTCGATTCCACCGCCGC
CTTCTATGAAAGGTTGGGCTTCGGAATCGTTTTCCGGGACGCCGGCTGGATGATCCTCCAGCGCGGGGAT
CTCATGCTGGAGTTCTTCGCCCACCCTAGGGGGAGGCTAACTGAAACACGGAAGGAGACAATACCGGAAG
GAACCCGCGCTATGACGGCAATAAAAAGACAGAATAAAACGCACGGTGTTGGGTCGTTTGTTCGGCGCGC
CCTCGACATTGATTATTGACTAGTTATTAATAGTAATCAATTACGGGGTCATTAGTTCATAGCCCATATA
TGGAGTTCCGCGTTACATAACTTACGGTAAATGGCCCGCCTGGCTGACCGCCCAACGACCCCCGCCCATT
GACGTCAATAATGACGTATGTTCCCATAGTAACGCCAATAGGGACTTTCCATTGACGTCAATGGGTGGAG
TATTTACGGTAAACTGCCCACTTGGCAGTACATCAAGTGTATCATATGCCAAGTACGCCCCCTATTGACG
TCAATGACGGTAAATGGCCCGCCTGGCATTATGCCCAGTACATGACCTTATGGGACTTTCCTACTTGGCA
GTACATCTACGTATTAGTCATCGCTATTACCATGGTCGAGGTGAGCCCCACGTTCTGCTTCACTCTCCCC
ATCTCCCCCCCCTCCCCACCCCCAATTTTGTATTTATTTATTTTTTAATTATTTTGTGCAGCGATGGGGG
CGGGGGGGGGGGGGGGGCGCGCGCCAGGCGGGGCGGGGCGGGGCGAGGGGCGGGGCGGGGCGAGGCGGAG
AGGTGCGGCGGCAGCCAATCAGAGCGGCGCGCTCCGAAAGTTTCCTTTTATGGCGAGGCGGCGGCGGCGG
CGGCCCTATAAAAAGCGAAGCGCGCGGCGGGCGGGAGTCGCTGCGCGCTGCCTTCGCCCCGTGCCCCGCT
CCGCCGCCGCCTCGCGCCGCCCGCCCCGGCTCTGACTGACCGCGTTACTCCCACAGGTGAGCGGGCGGGA
CGGCCCTTCTCCTCCGGGCTGTAATTAGCGCTTGGTTTAATGACGGCTTGTTTCTTTTCTGTGGCTGCGT
GAAAGCCTTGAGGGGCTCCGGGAGGGCCCTTTGTGCGGGGGGAGCGGCTCGGGGGGTGCGTGCGTGTGTG
TGTGCGTGGGGAGCGCCGCGTGCGGCTCCGCGCTGCCCGGCGGCTGTGAGCGCTGCGGGCGCGGCGCGGG
GCTTTGTGCGCTCCGCAGTGTGCGCGAGGGGAGCGCGGCCGGGGGCGGTGCCCCGCGGTGCGGGGGGGGC
TGCGAGGGGAACAAAGGCTGCGTGCGGGGTGTGTGCGTGGGGGGGTGAGCAGGGGGTGTGGGCGCGTCGG
TCGGGCTGCAACCCCCCCTGCACCCCCCTCCCCGAGTTGCTGAGCACGGCCCGGCTTCGGGTGCGGGGCT
CCGTACGGGGCGTGGCGCGGGGCTCGCCGTGCCGGGCGGGGGGTGGCGGCAGGTGGGGGTGCCGGGCGGG
GCGGGGCCGCCTCGGGCCGGGGAGGGCTCGGGGGAGGGGCGCGGCGGCCCCCGGAGCGCCGGCGGCTGTC
GAGGCGCGGCGAGCCGCAGCCATTGCCTTTTATGGTAATCGTGCGAGAGGGCGCAGGGACTTCCTTTGTC
CCAAATCTGTGCGGAGCCGAAATCTGGGAGGCGCCGCCGCACCCCCTCTAGCGGGCGCGGGGCGAAGCGG
TGCGGCGCCGGCAGGAAGGAAATGGGCGGGGAGGGCCTTCGTGCGTCGCCGCGCCGCCGTCCCCTTCTCC
CTCTCCAGCCTCGGGGCTGTCCGCGGGGGGACGGCTGCCTTCGGGGGGGACGGGGCAGGGCGGGGTTCGG
CTTCTGGCGTGTGACCGGCGGCTCTAGAGCCTCTGCTAACCATGTTCATGCCTTCTTCTTTTTCCTACAG
CTCCTGGGCAACGTGCTGGTTATTGTGCTGTCTCATCATTTTGGCAAAGAATTCGCGATTAAGCCACCAT
GAGTGTGGATCCAGCTTGTCCCCAAAGCTTGCCTTGCTTTGAAGCATCCGACTGTAAAGAATCTTCACCT
ATGCCTGTGATTTGTGGGCCTGAAGAAAACTATCCATCCTTGCAAATGTCTTCTGCTGAGATGCCTCACA
CGGAGACTGTCTCTCCTCTTCCTTCCTCCATGGATCTGCTTATTCAGGACAGCCCTGATTCTTCCACCAG
TCCCAAAGGCAAACAACCCACTTCTGCAGAGAAGAGTGTCGCAAAAAAGGAAGACAAGGTCCCGGTCAAG
AAACAGAAGACCAGAACTGTGTTCTCTTCCACCCAGCTGTGTGTACTCAATGATAGATTTCAGAGACAGA
AATACCTCAGCCTCCAGCAGATGCAAGAACTCTCCAACATCCTGAACCTCAGCTACAAACAGGTGAAGAC
CTGGTTCCAGAACCAGAGAATGAAATCTAAGAGGTGGCAGAAAAACAACTGGCCGAAGAATAGCAATGGT
GTGACGCAGAAGGCCTCAGCACCTACCTACCCCAGCCTTTACTCTTCCTACCACCAGGGATGCCTGGTGA
ACCCGACTGGGAACCTTCCAATGTGGAGCAACCAGACCTGGAACAATTCAACCTGGAGCAACCAGACCCA
GAACATCCAGTCCTGGAGCAACCACTCCTGGAACACTCAGACCTGGTGCACCCAATCCTGGAACAATCAG
GCCTGGAACAGTCCCTTCTATAACTGTGGAGAGGAATCTCTGCAGTCCTGCATGCAGTTCCAGCCAAATT
CTCCTGCCAGTGACTTGGAGGCTGCCTTGGAAGCTGCTGGGGAAGGCCTTAATGTAATACAGCAGACCAC
TAGGTATTTTAGTACTCCACAAACCATGGATTTATTCCTAAACTACTCCATGAACATGCAACCTGAAGAC
GTGGGAAGTGGCGTGAAACAGACTTTGAATTTTGACCTTCTCAAGTTGGCGGGAGACGTGGAGTCCAACC
CAGGGCCCATGGGCTCCGTGTCCAACCAGCAGTTTGCAGGTGGCTGCGCCAAGGCGGCAGAAGAGGCGCC
CGAGGAGGCGCCGGAGGACGCGGCCCGGGCGGCGGACGAGCCTCAGCTGCTGCACGGTGCGGGCATCTGT
AAGTGGTTCAACGTGCGCATGGGGTTCGGCTTCCTGTCCATGACCGCCCGCGCCGGGGTCGCGCTCGACC
CCCCAGTGGATGTCTTTGTGCACCAGAGTAAGCTGCACATGGAAGGGTTCCGGAGCTTGAAGGAGGGTGA
GGCAGTGGAGTTCACCTTTAAGAAGTCAGCCAAGGGTCTGGAATCCATCCGTGTCACCGGACCTGGTGGA
GTATTCTGTATTGGGAGTGAGAGGCGGCCAAAAGGAAAGAGCATGCAGAAGCGCAGATCAAAAGGAGACA
GGTGCTACAACTGTGGAGGTCTAGATCATCATGCCAAGGAATGCAAGCTGCCACCCCAGCCCAAGAAGTG
CCACTTCTGCCAGAGCATCAGCCATATGGTAGCCTCATGTCCGCTGAAGGCCCAGCAGGGCCCTAGTGCA
CAGGGAAAGCCAACCTACTTTCGAGAGGAAGAAGAAGAAATCCACAGCCCTACCCTGCTCCCGGAGGCAC
AGAATTGATAAGATAAACGTCGACGCGAGGCTGGATGGCCTTCCCCATTATGATTCTTCTCGCTTCCGGC
GGCATCGGGATGCCCGCGTTGCAGGCCATGCTGTCCAGGCAGGTAGATGACGACCATCAGGGACAGCTTC
AAGGCCAGCAAAAGGCCAGGAACCGTAAAAAGGCCGCGTTGCTGGCGTTTTTCCATAGGCTCCGCCCCCC
TGACGAGCATCACAAAAATCGACGCTCAAGTCAGAGGTGGCGAAACCCGACAGGACTATAAAGATACCAG
GCGTTTCCCCCTGGAAGCTCCCTCGTGCGCTCTCCTGTTCCGACCCTGCCGCTTACCGGATACCTGTCCG
CCTTTCTCCCTTCGGGAAGCGTGGCGCTTTCTCATAGCTCACGCTGTAGGTATCTCAGTTCGGTGTAGGT
CGTTCGCTCCAAGCTGGGCTGTGTGCACGAACCCCCCGTTCAGCCCGACCGCTGCGCCTTATCCGGTAAC
TATCGTCTTGAGTCCAACCCGGTAAGACACGACTTATCGCCACTGGCAGCAGCCACTGGTAACAGGATTA
GCAGAGCGAGGTATGTAGGCGGTGCTACAGAGTTCTTGAAGTGGTGGCCTAACTACGGCTACACTAGAAG
GACAGTATTTGGTATCTGCGCTCTGCTGAAGCCAGTTACCTTCGGAAAAAGAGTTGGTAGCTCTTGATCC
GGCAAACAAACCACCGCTGGTAGCGGTGGTTTTTTTGTTTGCAAGCAGCAGATTACGCGCAGAAAAAAAG
GATCTCAAGAAGATCCTTTGATCTTTTCTACGGGGTCTGACGCTCAGTGGAACGAAAACTCACGTTAAGG
GATTTTGGTCATGAGATTATCAAAAAGGATCTTCACCTAGATCCTTTTAAATTAAAAATGAAGTTTTAAA
TCAATCTAAAGTATATATGAGTAAACTTGGTCTGACAGTTACCAATGCTTAATCAGTGAGGCACCTATCT
CAGCGATCTGTCTATTTCGTTCATCCATAGTTGCCTGACTCCCCGTCGTGTAGATAACTACGATACGGGA
GGGCTTACCATCTGGCCCCAGTGCTGCAATGATACCGCGAGACCCACGCTCACCGGCTCCAGATTTATCA
GCAATAAACCAGCCAGCCGGAAGGGCCGAGCGCAGAAGTGGTCCTGCAACTTTATCCGCCTCCATCCAGT
CTATTAATTGTTGCCGGGAAGCTAGAGTAAGTAGTTCGCCAGTTAATAGTTTGCGCAACGTTGTTGCCAT
TGCTGCAGGCATCGTGGTGTCACGCTCGTCGTTTGGTATGGCTTCATTCAGCTCCGGTTCCCAACGATCA
AGGCGAGTTACATGATCCCCCATGTTGTGCAAAAAAGCGGTTAGCTCCTTCGGTCCTCCGATCGTTGTCA
GAAGTAAGTTGGCCGCAGTGTTATCACTCATGGTTATGGCAGCACTGCATAATTCTCTTACTGTCATGCC
ATCCGTAAGATGCTTTTCTGTGACTGGTGAGTACTCAACCAAGTCATTCTGAGAATAGTGTATGCGGCGA
CCGAGTTGCTCTTGCCCGGCGTCAACACGGGATAATACCGCGCCACATAGCAGAACTTTAAAAGTGCTCA
TCATTGGAAAACGTTCTTCGGGGCGAAAACTCTCAAGGATCTTACCGCTGTTGAGATCCAGTTCGATGTA
ACCCACTCGTGCACCCAACTGATCTTCAGCATCTTTTACTTTCACCAGCGTTTCTGGGTGAGCAAAAACA
GGAAGGCAAAATGCCGCAAAAAAGGGAATAAGGGCGACACGGAAATGTTGAATACTCATACTCTTCCTTT
TTCAATATTATTGAAGCATTTATCAGGGTTATTGTCTCATGAGCGGATACATATTTGAATGTATTTAGAA
AAATAAACAAATAGGGGTTCCGCGCACATTTCCCCGAAAAGTGCCACCTGACGTCTAAGAAACCATTATT
ATCATGACATTAACCTATAAAAATAGGCGTATCACGAGGCCCTTTCGTCTTCAAGAATTCTCATGTTTGA
CAGCTTATCATCGATAAGCTGATCCTCACA
Features (pLannotate 1.2.2; 34 found; start..end, strand, type, name):
    375..712     +  CDS            EBNA1 (fragment): Epstein-Barr nuclear antigen 1, also known as EBNA-1 crucial for latent viral infection, and for episomal amplification of vectors containing the oriP origin (Okita et al., 2013)
    672..1676    +  CDS            EBNA1 (fragment): Epstein-Barr nuclear antigen 1, also known as EBNA-1 crucial for latent viral infection, and for episomal amplification of vectors containing the oriP origin (Okita et al., 2013)
   1759..1977    +  CDS            gL (fragment): GL_EBVB9 - Experimental evidence at protein level: Swiss-Prot protein existence level 1. The heterodimer glycoprotein H-glycoprotein L is required for the fusion of viral and plasma membranes leading to virus entry into the host cell. Acts as a functional inhibitor of gH and maintains gH in an inhibited form. Upon binding to host integrins, gL dissociates from gH leading to activation of the viral fusion glycoproteins gB and gH. Fusion of EBV with B-lymphocytes requires the additional receptor- binding protein gp42, which forms a complex with gH/gL. The heterodimer gH/gL targets also host EPHA
   1978..3767    +  rep_origin     oriP: Epstein-Barr virus oriP replication origin (Yates et al., 2000)
   4243..5421    +  promoter       EF-1α promoter: strong constitutive promoter for human elongation factor EF-1α
   5435..6514    +  CDS            POU5F1: PO5F1_HUMAN - Also known as OCT3, OCT4, OTF3. Experimental evidence at protein level: Swiss-Prot protein existence level 1. Transcription factor that binds to the octamer motif (5'- ATTTGCAT-3'). Forms a trimeric complex with SOX2 or SOX15 on DNA and controls the expression of a number of genes involved in embryonic development such as YES1, FGF4, UTF1 and ZFP206. Critical for early embryogenesis and for embryonic stem cell pluripotency. From Homo sapiens (Human).
   6524..6589    +  CDS            F2A: 2A peptide from foot-and-mouth disease virus polyprotein Eukaryotic ribosomes fail to insert a peptide bond between the Gly and Pro residues, yielding separate polypeptides.
   6590..7954    +  CDS            KLF4 (fragment): KLF4_HUMAN - Also known as EZF, GKLF. Experimental evidence at protein level: Swiss-Prot protein existence level 1. Transcription factor; can act both as activator and as repressor. Binds the 5'-CACCC-3' core sequence. Binds to the promoter region of its own gene and can activate its own transcription. Regulates the expression of key transcription factors during embryonic development. Plays an important role in maintaining embryonic stem cells, and in preventing their differentiation. Required for establishing the barrier function of the skin and for postnatal maturation and maintenance of the
   8063..9013    +  CDS            SOX2: SOX2_HUMAN - Experimental evidence at protein level: Swiss-Prot protein existence level 1. Transcription factor that forms a trimeric complex with OCT4 on DNA and controls the expression of a number of genes involved in embryonic development such as YES1, FGF4, UTF1 and ZFP206 (By similarity). Binds to the proximal enhancer region of NANOG (By similarity). Critical for early embryogenesis and for embryonic stem cell pluripotency (PubMed:18035408). Downstream SRRT target that mediates the promotion of neural stem cell self-renewal (By similarity). Keeps neural cells undifferentiated by countera
   9083..10402   +  CDS            c-Myc: human c-Myc proto-oncogene
  10420..10503   +  CDS            large T antigen (fragment): large T antigen from SV40 (simian virus 40)
  10526..10647   +  polyA_signal   SV40 poly(A) signal: SV40 polyadenylation signal
  10681..11109   -  rep_origin     f1 ori (sequence partly withheld): f1 bacteriophage origin of replication; arrow indicates direction of (+) strand synthesis
  11136..11170   +  promoter       AmpR promoter (fragment): bla
  11235..11538   +  enhancer       CMV enhancer: human cytomegalovirus immediate early enhancer
  11540..11817   +  promoter       chicken β-actin promoter: No description available
  11818..12834   +  intron         chimeric intron: chimera between introns from chicken β-actin and rabbit β-globin
  12907..14037   +  CDS            HSV TK: herpes simplex virus thymidine kinase confers sensitivity to nucleoside analogs such as acyclovir or ganciclovir
  14164..14626   +  misc_feature   IRES: internal ribosome entry site (IRES) of the encephalomyocarditis virus (EMCV)
  14640..15443   +  CDS            NeoR/KanR: aminoglycoside phosphotransferase from Tn5; aph(3')-II (or nptII); confers resistance to neomycin, kanamycin, and G418 (Geneticin®)
  15464..15616   +  CDS            ble (fragment): BLE_KLEPN - Experimental evidence at protein level: Swiss-Prot protein existence level 1. Binding protein with a strong affinity to the bleomycin family of antibiotics. Binds to CL990; an antimitotic-antibiotic compound. From Klebsiella pneumoniae.
  15675..15722   +  polyA_signal   HSV TK poly(A) signal: herpes simplex virus thymidine kinase polyadenylation signal (Cole and Stacy, 1985)
  15734..16113   +  enhancer       CMV enhancer: human cytomegalovirus immediate early enhancer
  16115..16392   +  promoter       chicken β-actin promoter: No description available
  16393..17409   +  intron         chimeric intron: chimera between introns from chicken β-actin and rabbit β-globin
  17478..18392   +  CDS            NANOG: NANOG_HUMAN - Experimental evidence at protein level: Swiss-Prot protein existence level 1. Transcription regulator involved in inner cell mass and embryonic stem (ES) cells proliferation and self-renewal. Imposes pluripotency on ES cells and prevents their differentiation towards extraembryonic endoderm and trophectoderm lineages. Blocks bone morphogenetic protein-induced mesoderm differentiation of ES cells by physically interacting with SMAD1 and interfering with the recruitment of coactivators to the active SMAD transcriptional complexes. Acts as a transcriptional activator or repressor. B
  18402..18467   +  CDS            F2A: 2A peptide from foot-and-mouth disease virus polyprotein Eukaryotic ribosomes fail to insert a peptide bond between the Gly and Pro residues, yielding separate polypeptides.
  18468..19094   +  CDS            LIN28A: LN28A_HUMAN - Also known as CSDD1, LIN28, ZCCHC1. Experimental evidence at protein level: Swiss-Prot protein existence level 1. RNA-binding protein that inhibits processing of pre-let-7 miRNAs and regulates translation of mRNAs that control developmental timing, pluripotency and metabolism (PubMed:21247876). Seems to recognize a common structural G-quartet (G4) feature in its miRNA and mRNA targets (Probable). 'Translational enhancer' that drives specific mRNAs to polysomes and increases the efficiency of protein synthesis. Its association with the translational machinery and target mRNAs resu
  19110..19233   +  CDS            TcR (fragment): tetracycline efflux protein; tet; confers resistance to tetracycline
  19279..19867   -  rep_origin     ori: high-copy-number ColE1/pMB1/pBR322/pUC origin of replication
  20038..20898   -  CDS            AmpR: β-lactamase; bla; confers resistance to ampicillin, carbenicillin, and related antibiotics
  20899..21003   -  promoter       AmpR promoter: bla
  21116..21139   +  promoter       tet promoter (fragment): E. coli promoter for tetracycline efflux protein gene
  21142..337     +  CDS            BRRF2_EBVB9 (fragment) (across the origin): Protein inferred from homology: Swiss-Prot protein existence level 3. From Epstein-Barr virus (strain B95-8) (HHV-4) (Human herpesvirus 4).
