[The description below was written by a language model from this plasmid's Addgene catalogue record and pLannotate feature annotations shown in this document.]
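Description:
pMaster1 is a large (about 21 kb) episomal mammalian expression plasmid built on the pCEP4 backbone and designed to reprogram somatic cells to induced pluripotent stem cells without genomic integration. It is propagated in E. coli through a high-copy ColE1/pUC-type origin with ampicillin resistance, and an f1 origin is also present. In mammalian cells, the Epstein-Barr virus oriP origin together with the EBNA-1 coding sequence (annotated as two overlapping fragments) allows the plasmid to replicate and persist as an extrachromosomal episome. Small fragments of neighbouring EBV genes, a tetracycline resistance gene, ble and SV40 large T antigen appear to be backbone or cloning remnants.

The payload consists of three expression units on the same strand. An EF-1α promoter drives human OCT4 (POU5F1), joined to KLF4 by an F2A self-cleaving peptide, followed by SOX2 and c-MYC and terminated by an SV40 polyadenylation signal. The feature table does not annotate the elements linking KLF4, SOX2 and c-MYC, so how these are co-expressed is not stated. A CAG promoter (CMV enhancer, chicken β-actin promoter and chimeric intron) drives HSV thymidine kinase followed by an EMCV IRES and the neomycin phosphotransferase gene, ending in an HSV TK poly(A) signal. This cassette provides positive selection with G418 for cells carrying the episome and negative selection with nucleoside analogs such as ganciclovir against cells that retain it. A second CAG promoter expresses NANOG and LIN28A separated by F2A. Together, the six factors induce pluripotency, and the dual selection fits the associated work on deriving transgene-free iPS cells.
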