Addgene plasmid #58525: pMaster1
Purpose: Reprogram somatic cells to iPS cells
Depositing lab: Mario Capecchi. Depositing organization: University of Utah. Publication: Efficient germ-line transmission obtained with transgene-free induced pluripotent stem cells. Wu S, Wu Y, Zhang X, Capecchi MR. Proc Natl Acad Sci U S A. 2014 Jul 22;111(29):10678-83. doi: 10.1073/pnas.1409933111. Epub 2014 Jul 7. PubMed 25002522.
Backbone
  Vector backbone: pCEP4
Growth in bacteria
  Bacterial resistance: Ampicillin, 100 μg/mL
  Growth temperature: 37°C
  Growth strain: DH5alpha
  Copy number: High Copy
Gene/Insert 1
  Gene/Insert name: neo
  Insert size (bp): 816
Gene/Insert 2
  Gene/Insert name: tk
  Insert size (bp): 1131
  Promoter: CAG
  Cloning method: Unknown
  Sequencing primers: 5′ GCAGTGAAAAAAATGCTTTATTTGTGAAATTTGTGATGCTATTGCTTTATT
Gene/Insert 3
  Gene/Insert name: oct4
  Species: H. sapiens (human)
  Insert size (bp): 1317
  Entrez Gene: POU5F1 (a.k.a. OCT3, OCT4, OCT4Borf1, OTF-3, OTF3, OTF4, Oct-3, Oct-4, Oct3/4)
Gene/Insert 4
  Gene/Insert name: Klf4
  Species: H. sapiens (human)
  Insert size (bp): 971
  Entrez Gene: KLF4 (a.k.a. EZF, GKLF)
Gene/Insert 5
  Gene/Insert name: Sox2
  Insert size (bp): 1610
  Entrez Gene: SOX2 (a.k.a. ANOP3, MCOPS3)
Gene/Insert 6
  Gene/Insert name: myc
  Species: H. sapiens (human)
  Insert size (bp): 1100
  Entrez Gene: MYC (a.k.a. MRTL, MYCC, bHLHe39, c-Myc)
  Promoter: EF1a
  Cloning method: Unknown
  Sequencing primers: 5′ CGAttaatTAAtcgtgaggctccggtgcccgtcagt
Gene/Insert 7
  Gene/Insert name: EBNA-1
  Insert size (bp): 1923
Gene/Insert 8
  Gene/Insert name: Amp
  Insert size (bp): 858
Gene/Insert 9
  Gene/Insert name: Lin28
  Species: H. sapiens (human)
  Insert size (bp): 2647
  Entrez Gene: LIN28A (a.k.a. CSDD1, LIN-28, LIN28, ZCCHC1, lin-28A)
Gene/Insert 10
  Gene/Insert name: Nanog
  Species: H. sapiens (human)
  Insert size (bp): 935
  Entrez Gene: NANOG
  Promoter: CAG
  Cloning method: Unknown
  Sequencing primers: 5′ TAGCCCATATATGGAGTTCCGCGTTACATAACTTACGGTAAA
Gene/Insert 11
  Gene/Insert name: IRES
  Insert size (bp): 581
Terms and licenses: Academic/Nonprofit Terms; Industry Terms: Not Available to Industry
How to cite: pMaster1 was a gift from Mario Capecchi (Addgene plasmid # 58525 ; http://n2t.net/addgene:58525 ; RRID:Addgene_58525)
